Addgene plasmid #172500: pDF0039 DisCas7-11 only expression with CRISPR array
Purpose: Encodes the DisCas7-11 protein only for bacterial expression
Depositing lab: Omar Abudayyeh & Jonathan Gootenberg. Depositing organization: Massachusetts Institute of Technology. Publication: Programmable RNA targeting with the single-protein CRISPR effector Cas7-11. Ozcan A, Krajeski R, Ioannidi E, Lee B, Gardner A, Makarova KS, Koonin EV, Abudayyeh OO, Gootenberg JS. Nature. 2021 Sep 6. pii: 10.1038/s41586-021-03886-5. doi: 10.1038/s41586-021-03886-5. PubMed 34489594.
Backbone
  Vector backbone: Unspecified
  Vector type: Bacterial Expression
Growth in bacteria
  Bacterial resistance: Kanamycin, 50 μg/mL
  Growth temperature: 37°C
  Growth strain: NEB Stable
  Copy number: Unknown
Gene/Insert
  Gene/Insert name: DisCas7-11 only expression with CRISPR array
  Species: Desulfonema ishimotonii
  Cloning method: Gibson Cloning
Terms and licenses: Academic/Nonprofit Terms; Industry Terms: Not Available to Industry
How to cite: pDF0039 DisCas7-11 only expression with CRISPR array was a gift from Omar Abudayyeh & Jonathan Gootenberg (Addgene plasmid # 172500 ; http://n2t.net/addgene:172500 ; RRID:Addgene_172500)
