[The description below was written by a language model from this plasmid's Addgene catalogue record and pLannotate feature annotations shown in this document.]
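Description:
pDF0039 DisCas7-11 only expression with CRISPR array is an 8,888-nt bacterial expression plasmid that carries the Cas7-11 effector from Desulfonema ishimotonii together with a CRISPR array. "Only" in the name and stated purpose signals that DisCas7-11 is the sole protein expressed. The catalogue entry does not name the backbone. The insert was assembled by Gibson cloning.

The automated feature table identifies only the maintenance elements, all on the reverse strand within a region of under 2 kb. These are a Tn5-derived aminoglycoside phosphotransferase gene (NeoR/KanR) driven by the bla (AmpR) promoter, which provides kanamycin selection in E. coli, and a p15A origin of replication alongside a short fragment annotated as RSF ori. The p15A origin is medium-copy and compatible with ColE1-type plasmids, so the construct could in principle be co-maintained with a second plasmid, such as one carrying a target, although the record lists copy number as unknown and does not describe such a pairing.

The remaining roughly 7 kb is unannotated. It presumably contains the large DisCas7-11 coding sequence and the CRISPR array, but the record does not state the promoter or promoters driving them, any terminators or tags, or the spacer content of the array.

Cas7-11 is a single-protein, crRNA-guided RNA-targeting CRISPR effector. Supplying it with an array in one plasmid fits studies of crRNA processing and programmable RNA targeting or interference in bacteria, consistent with the associated publication on programmable RNA targeting with this effector. The record itself says only that the plasmid encodes the protein for bacterial expression.
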