Features (pLannotate 1.2.2; 4 found; start..end, strand, type, name):
   2715..3509    -  CDS            NeoR/KanR: aminoglycoside phosphotransferase from Tn5; aph(3')-II (or nptII); confers resistance to neomycin, kanamycin, and G418 (Geneticin®)
   3510..3614    -  promoter       AmpR promoter: bla
   3729..3784    -  rep_origin     RSF ori (fragment): Plasmids containing the RSF 1030 origin of replication can be propagated in E. coli cells that contain additional plasmids with compatible origins.
   3872..4417    -  rep_origin     p15A ori: Plasmids containing the medium-copy-number p15A origin of replication can be propagated in E. coli cells that contain a second plasmid with the ColE1 origin.
>Addgene plasmid #172500 | pDF0039 DisCas7-11 only expression with CRISPR array | addgene full sequence | sequence record 347188 | Addgene NGS Result
AAGGAGATGATAAGCGGATTTCCCGTTTGATGAACCCCGCTTTTGATGAAACAGATGTGGCTGTGCCGGA
AAAGCCGAAAACCGATGCCGAGGTTCGGATTGAGGCGGAAAAGGTTTATTATCCTCATTATTTTGTCGAG
CCTCATAAAAAGGTGGAGCGTGAAGAAAAGCCTTGCGGCCATCAGAAATTTCATGAAGGACGGCTGACCG
GAAAAATTCGATGCAAACTGATCACAAAGACGCCGCTCATTGTACCGGACACCTCGAATGACGATTTTTT
CAGGCCCGCAGACAAAGAAGCCAGAAAAGAAAAAGATGAGTATCACAAAAGCTATGCCTTTTTCAGGCTT
CACAAGCAAATTATGATTCCCGGTTCCGAGCTGCGGGGCATGGTCAGTTCGGTTTACGAGACCGTGACCA
ACTCCTGCTTTCGCATTTTTGATGAGACCAAGCGGCTTTCGTGGCGGATGGATGCAGACCATCAGAATGT
GCTTCAAGATTTTCTTCCCGGCAGAGTTACGGCTGACGGAAAGCATATACAAAAATTTTCTGAAACCGCA
CGGGTTCCTTTTTATGATAAAACCCAGAAGCATTTTGACATATTGGATGAACAGGAAATAGCAGGCGAAA
AACCTGTTAGAATGTGGGTCAAAAGATTTATCAAACGTTTGTCTCTGGTCGATCCTGCTAAACATCCTCA
AAAAAAGCAGGACAACAAATGGAAGCGCAGAAAAGAGGGAATAGCCACATTCATAGAACAGAAAAACGGC
AGTTATTATTTCAATGTAGTTACGAACAATGGCTGTACGAGCTTTCATTTATGGCACAAACCTGACAACT
TTGACCAAGAGAAACTTGAAGGTATCCAGAATGGTGAGAAATTGGATTGTTGGGTGAGAGATTCCAGATA
TCAAAAGGCTTTCCAGGAAATACCCGAAAATGATCCGGATGGATGGGAATGTAAAGAAGGATACCTTCAT
GTTGTCGGTCCCAGCAAAGTAGAGTTTTCCGACAAGAAAGGTGATGTCATAAACAATTTTCAGGGAACCC
TGCCATCTGTACCGAATGATTGGAAAACGATCCGAACCAATGATTTCAAAAACCGAAAACGCAAAAATGA
ACCCGTATTTTGCTGTGAGGATGATAAGGGAAACTATTATACGATGGCAAAATATTGTGAAACCTTTTTC
TTTGACCTCAAAGAAAATGAGGAGTATGAAATTCCAGAAAAAGCCCGTATTAAATACAAAGAGCTGTTGA
GAGTTTATAACAATAATCCCCAAGCAGTTCCTGAATCGGTATTTCAATCTCGCGTCGCAAGAGAAAATGT
CGAAAAGCTTAAATCTGGCGATCTTGTCTATTTTAAACACAATGAAAAATATGTTGAGGATATTGTTCCC
GTCCGCATTTCCCGGACAGTTGATGATCGGATGATCGGCAAACGCATGTCAGCCGATCTCCGCCCCTGTC
ACGGTGACTGGGTGGAAGACGGCGACCTTTCCGCCCTGAACGCCTACCCGGAAAAGCGCCTTCTCCTGCG
TCATCCCAAAGGATTGTGCCCGGCCTGCCGCCTTTTCGGAACCGGTTCATACAAGGGCCGGGTTCGGTTC
GGATTTGCAAGCCTTGAAAATGATCCCGAATGGCTGATACCCGGCAAGAATCCCGGTGATCCCTTCCACG
GGGGACCGGTAATGCTGTCGCTTCTGGAGCGCCCCCGGCCCACATGGTCGATCCCCGGATCGGACAATAA
GTTCAAAGTGCCGGGCCGGAAGTTTTATGTCCATCATCATGCATGGAAAACGATAAAAGACGGCAACCAT
CCCACAACCGGAAAGGCCATAGAACAAAGCCCCAACAACCGGACAGTTGAAGCCTTGGCCGGGGGAAACA
GCTTTTCTTTTGAAATCGCTTTTGAAAATCTGAAAGAATGGGAACTCGGTTTGCTGATTCATTCCCTGCA
ATTGGAAAAAGGGTTGGCACACAAGCTGGGCATGGCAAAATCAATGGGATTCGGCAGCGTTGAGATTGAT
GTTGAATCTGTGCGTCTGAGGAAGGACTGGAAACAGTGGAGAAACGGAAACAGTGAAATACCAAACTGGC
TTGGGAAAGGCTTTGCCAAGCTAAAGGAATGGTTCAGAGATGAGCTGGATTTTATAGAAAATCTGAAGAA
GTTGCTCTGGTTTCCAGAAGGAGACCAAGCGCCGAGAGTCTGTTATCCGATGCTGAGAAAAAAGGATGAC
CCGAACGGAAACTCCGGCTACGAAGAACTGAAAGACGGCGAATTTAAAAAGGAAGACCGCCAGAAAAAGC
TCACCACGCCTTGGACCCCTTGGGCCTGATCTTCTGTGCCGCCTGATACTCTCCCTTCGTAAGATGATTC
AGCATGAAAAGTTCATTATTTCAGCCCGGAAGTTCATTTTCGGGCTGAAACCTGTTGGTTTCCTCCGATA
ACCCGCTTCAGCGGGTTTCAATAACTGAGCCGGACCGGGTCGAATTTGCTTTCGAATTTCTGCCATTCAT
CCGCTTATTATCACTTATTCAGGCGTAGCAACCAGGCGTTTAAGGGCACGTCTGACGCTCAGTGGAACGA
AAACTCACGTTAAGGGATTTTGGTCATGAGATTATCAAAAAGGATCTTCACCTAGATCCTTTTAAATTAA
AAATGAAGTTTTAAATCAATCTAAAGTATATATGAGTAAACTTGGTCTGACAGTTCAGAAGAACTCGTCA
AGAAGGCGATAGAAGGCGATGCGCTGCGAATCGGGAGCGGCGATACCGTAAAGCACGAGGAAGCGGTCAG
CCCATTCGCCGCCAAGCTCTTCAGCAATATCACGGGTAGCCAACGCTATGTCCTGATAGCGGTCCGCCAC
ACCCAGCCGGCCACAGTCGATGAATCCAGAAAAGCGGCCATTTTCCACCATGATATTCGGCAAGCAGGCA
TCGCCATGGGTCACGACGAGATCCTCGCCGTCGGGCATGCTCGCCTTGAGCCTGGCGAACAGTTCGGCTG
GCGCGAGCCCCTGATGCTCTTCGTCCAGATCATCCTGATCGACAAGACCGGCTTCCATCCGAGTACGTGC
TCGCTCGATGCGATGTTTCGCTTGGTGGTCGAATGGGCAGGTAGCCGGATCAAGCGTATGCAGCCGCCGC
ATTGCATCAGCCATGATGGATACTTTCTCGGCAGGAGCAAGGTGAGATGACAGGAGATCCTGCCCCGGCA
CTTCGCCCAATAGCAGCCAGTCCCTTCCCGCTTCAGTGACAACGTCGAGCACAGCTGCGCAAGGAACGCC
CGTCGTGGCCAGCCACGATAGCCGCGCTGCCTCGTCTTGCAGTTCATTCAGGGCACCGGACAGGTCGGTC
TTGACAAAAAGAACCGGGCGCCCCTGCGCTGACAGCCGGAACACGGCGGCATCAGAGCAGCCGATTGTCT
GTTGTGCCCAGTCATAGCCGAATAGCCTCTCCACCCAAGCGGCCGGAGAACCTGCGTGCAATCCATCTTG
TTCAATCATACTCTTCCTTTTTCAATATTATTGAAGCATTTATCAGGGTTATTGTCTCATGAGCGGATAC
ATATTTGAATGTATTTAGAAAAATAAACAAATAGGGGTTCCGCGCACGTATACTGGCTTACTATGTTGGC
ACTGATGAGGGTGTCAGTGAAGTGCTTCATGTGGCAGGAGAAAAAAGGCTGCACCGGTGCGTCAGCAGAA
TATGTGATACAGGATATATTCCGCTTCCTCGCTCACTGACTCGCTACGCTCGGTCGTTCGACTGCGGCGA
GCGGAAATGGCTTACGAACGGGGCGGAGATTTCCTGGAAGATGCCAGGAAGATACTTAACAGGGAAGTGA
GAGGGCCGCGGCAAAGCCGTTTTTCCATAGGCTCCGCCCCCCTGACAAGCATCACGAAATCTGACGCTCA
AATCAGTGGTGGCGAAACCCGACAGGACTATAAAGATACCAGGCGTTTCCCCCTGGCGGCTCCCTCGTGC
GCTCTCCTGTTCCTGCCTTTCGGTTTACCGGTGTCATTCCGCTGTTATGGCCGCGTTTGTCTCATTCCAC
GCCTGACACTCAGTTCCGGGTAGGCAGTTCGCTCCAAGCTGGACTGTATGCACGAACCCCCCGTTCAGTC
CGACCGCTGCGCCTTATCCGGTAACTATCGTCTTGAGTCCAACCCGGAAAGACATGCAAAAGCACCACTG
GCAGCAGCCACTGGTAATTGATTTAGAGGAGTTAGTCTTGAAGTCATGCGCCGGTTAAGGCTAAACTGAA
AGGACAAGTTTTGGTGACTGCGCTCCTCCAAGCCAGTTACCTCGGTTCAAAGAGTTGGTAGCTCAGAGAA
CCTTCGAAAAACCGCCCTGCAAGGCGGTTTTTTCGTTTTCAGAGCAAGAGATTACGCGCAGACCAAAACG
ATCTCAAGAAGATCATCTTATTAATCAGATAAAATATTTCTAGACAGGTTGACTCGGAGCGGAGATGGGC
GTAATGTCAGTGAGAATTTCGTTTCGGGTCGTTTTCGGCCCTGTTCTTTTAAAAAATCCTTTTTATACAG
CATGATACACGCATGAATGGCGCGTTTTCCCATGCTGCCCACCCCGAGGATTTTTCATTTTTTAAGACTA
CCGGCTTTCCGGCTTATGGTTTTGAATTGTTTGACTAAACCGGCTTTTCCGTTTTTTACCCGAAATCGGT
ATTTCCAATGAAATCACTCAGGTTGGAAAGCCGGTTTTCTTTGATGTCACGGAACCGCCAATATAACAAT
ACAGGTATTATAGTTGGGTTGGAAAGCCGGTTTTCTTTGATGTCACGGAACATTGTAAACTGCATATCTG
TGTTTGCCGTCTGGTTGGAAAGCCGGTTTTCTTTGATGTCACGGAACTCACGTGAGTCAGTCTTAGTTCT
ATACTTCTTTAGGGTTGGAAAGCCGGTTTTCTTTGATGTCACGGAACAGGAACTTGAACAACATCGTTAC
TAACGAGCTGGTTGGAAAGCCGGTTTTCTTTGATGTCACGGAACCTCTAGATAATTCGATTTGGTCCGGT
TTGGGGGTTGGAAAGCCGGTTTTCTTTGATGTCACGGAACAATTCTATCGCTTACGGACCTACAAATGCA
ACTGGTTGGAAAGCCGGTTTTCTTTGATGTCACGGAACTTTGTATCTATCATATCGCTCGGAAGACTAAA
GGTTGGAAAGCCGGTTTTCTTTGATGTCACGGAACGAGAGATGGTGTTTGTCTGGTAGAGCATCAAGGTT
GGAAAGCCGGTTTTCTTTGATGTCACGGAACACATCAAGACTCAGTATCACAAAATGTTCTAAAGGTTGG
AAAGCCGGTTTTCTTTGATGTCACGGAACACATTATGATCAATGGTGCTTTCACGAATTTTTCGGTTGGA
AAGCCGGTTTTCTTTGATGTCACGGAACTCAGCTCGTCTACTTGTGGGATGCCTTGACTGGGTTGGAAAG
CCGGTTTTCTTTGATGTCACGGAACTTTCTTGATCAAAAATACCTTTATAGAGTATCCTGGTTGGAAAGC
CGGTTTTCTTTGATGTCACGGAACTTACGACTACTTTCTTCTCTTATCTGTTTATTTGGTTGGAAAGCCG
GTTTTCTTTGATGTCACGGAACACCAGATGGCGGGTTTACGTCAAACGGGTTAGGTTGGAAAGCCGGTTT
TCTTTGATGTCACGGAACGAGACCAATTATTCGCGCAGTTGCACACATCAGTGGTTGGAAAGCCGGTTTT
CTTTGATGTCACGGAACCAAACACGTTCTTCATAATGAACCAATAATGTGGTTGGAAAGCCGGTTTTCTT
TGATGTCACGGAACATTTTGCGCTCTCCTTCTGTTATTCGGGTTAGGTTGGAAAGCCGGTTTTCTTTGAT
GTCACGGAACTATTTCTCGTATCTTTCAGGATCTCCGGCAGAAGGTTGGAAAGCCGGTTTTCTTTGATGT
CACGGAACCGTAGCGGACAGCGATGTTTTCTCCGACTGCCTGGTTGGAAAGCCGGTTTTCTTTGATGTCA
CGGAACTTTTATCTTTTTCTTATCAAAAAAGCTCTTCGGTTGGAAAGCCGGTTTTCTTTGATGTCACGGA
ACTCGTTTGATTTTCGCAGTCTGCCTCATAATACGGTTGGAAAGCCGGTTTTCTTTGATGTCACGGAACC
ACTGTTTTCGAGACGTAAAATTATTTTTGAGGTTGGAAAGCCGGTTTTCTTTGATGTCACGGTTGCCACC
CGGATCCTCAGAGACCGGGCAGCCCACACGTCTTCCTTCTTTCCCGATCCAGCAGAGCTACAGGGAAAGC
GTATAAGAACGGGAAAAATTCAGGCCGGAGCGGGACTTTCCTTTTCTCACACATTTTCCCTGTAGTTTTC
CCAAGGCTTTGAGGGACGATTTCCACGCGACATACCGAGGAGACACATACCATGACGACGACTATGAAAA
TTTCCATCGAATTTCTCGAACCCTTTCGGATGACTAAATGGCAGGAAAGTACCAGACGAAACAAAAACAA
CAAAGAATTCGTCCGGGGTCAGGCATTTGCCAGATGGCACAGAAACAAAAAAGACAACACAAAGGGCCGT
CCCTATATCACCGGAACCCTGCTCCGTTCGGCAGTCATCCGCTCGGCGGAGAACCTGCTGACGCTTTCCG
ATGGAAAAATTTCAGAAAAGACCTGTTGTCCGGGGAAATTCGACACTGAAGACAAAGACAGATTGTTACA
ATTGCGCCAGCGTTCCACGCTCAGGTGGACAGATAAAAATCCCTGCCCGGACAACGCCGAAACATATTGC
CCGTTCTGTGAACTGCTGGGCCGATCCGGTAACGACGGAAAGAAAGCCGAAAAAAAAGATTGGAGATTTC
GTATCCATTTCGGCAATCTCAGTTTGCCTGGAAAACCGGACTTTGACGGCCCGAAGGCAATCGGATCACA
GCGCGTTCTGAACCGGGTCGATTTCAAAAGCGGCAAGGCCCATGACTTTTTTAAAGCCTATGAAGTGGAT
CATACCCGCTTTCCCCGGTTTGAGGGAGAGATCACCATTGACAACAAGGTGAGTGCCGAGGCCCGAAAGC
TTCTGTGCGACAGCCTGAAATTCACAGACCGGCTCTGCGGGGCCTTGTGTGTCATCCGGTTTGACGAGTA
TACTCCGGCTGCCGATTCCGGCAAACAGACGGAGAATGTGCAGGCAGAGCCAAATGCCAATCTCGCCGAG
AAAACCGCCGAGCAGATCATCAGCATCTTGGATGACAACAAAAAAACCGAATACACCCGCCTTCTGGCTG
ATGCCATCCGTTCGCTCCGCCGGAGCAGCAAGCTTGTCGCCGGTCTGCCCAAAGATCACGATGGAAAGGA
TGATCATTATCTCTGGGACATCGGAAAGAAAAAAAAAGATGAAAACAGCGTAACAATCCGCCAAATCCTG
ACAACATCGGCGGATACAAAAGAACTTAAAAATGCCGGAAAGTGGCGCGAATTCTGCGAGAAGCTGGGCG
AGGCACTCTACCTGAAATCCAAAGACATGAGCGGCGGCTTGAAAATAACCCGGCGAATTCTGGGAGACGC
CGAATTTCACGGAAAGCCGGATCGTCTGGAAAAATCCCGTTCTGTTTCCATCGGCTCTGTGCTGAAAGAG
ACGGTTGTCTGCGGAGAACTGGTCGCAAAAACGCCGTTTTTCTTCGGAGCCATTGATGAGGATGCAAAAC
AGACCGATCTTCAGGTGTTGCTGACGCCCGACAACAAATACCGCCTGCCGCGCTCCGCTGTTCGGGGAAT
CCTGCGCCGGGATTTGCAGACATACTTTGACAGCCCGTGCAATGCCGAACTCGGCGGAAGGCCCTGTATG
TGCAAAACCTGCCGGATCATGCGCGGTATCACCGTCATGGATGCCCGCAGTGAATACAATGCGCCGCCGG
AAATCCGCCACCGCACCCGCATCAATCCCTTTACCGGCACGGTTGCCGAGGGAGCGCTGTTCAATATGGA
AGTGGCACCGGAGGGAATTGTGTTTCCCTTCCAGCTTCGCTACCGGGGAAGCGAAGACGGATTGCCGGAT
GCACTGAAAACCGTCCTGAAATGGTGGGCAGAGGGCCAGGCGTTTATGAGCGGCGCGGCATCCACGGGGA
AAGGGCGATTCCGTATGGAAAACGCCAAGTATGAGACATTGGATTTGTCCGATGAAAATCAACGGAATGA
TTATCTGAAAAATTGGGGATGGCGGGATGAAAAAGGATTGGAGGAACTGAAAAAACGCCTGAATTCTGGC
TTGCCGGAACCGGGCAATTACCGTGACCCCAAGTGGCACGAAATCAACGTCAGTATAGAAATGGCCTCCC
CCTTCATCAATGGCGACCCGATCCGCGCCGCCGTGGATAAAAGGGGTACGGATGTGGTCACGTTCGTCAA
ATACAAAGCCGAAGGTGAAGAGGCCAAACCAGTTTGTGCCTACAAGGCGGAGAGTTTCAGGGGCGTGATA
CGTTCGGCAGTTGCGCGAATCCATATGGAAGATGGTGTTCCGCTGACCGAACTGACCCACAGCGATTGCG
AATGCCTGCTCTGCCAGATTTTCGGCAGCGAATATGAGGCCGGGAAAATCCGGTTTGAGGATCTGGTGTT
TGAATCAGATCCAGAGCCGGTGACATTCGACCATGTGGCCATTGACCGGTTTACCGGCGGCGCGGCTGAC
AAAAAGAAATTTGACGATTCTCCGCTTCCGGGCAGTCCGGCCAGACCTCTCATGCTAAAAGGCAGCTTCT
GGATACGGCGGGATGTTCTGGAAGATGAGGAATATTGCAAAGCGCTGGGAAAGGCGCTGGCAGATGTGAA
CAACGGGCTTTATCCTCTGGGCGGAAAAAGCGCCATCGGATATGGGCAGGTAAAAAGTCTGGGGATTA
